>Addgene plasmid #234195 | pAIP4_4REH | addgene full sequence | sequence record 464160 | Addgene NGS Result
[81 nt withheld, positions 1-81]
CCCATTCGCCAATCCGGATATAGTTCCTCCTTTCAGCAAAAAACCCCTCAAGACCCGTTTAGAGGCCCCA
AGGGGTTATGCTAGTTATTGCTCAGCGGTGGCAGCAGCCAACTCAGCTTCCTTTCGGGCTTTGTTAGCAG
CCGGATCTCAGTGGTGGTGGTGGTGGTGCTCGAGTCATTACGAACCTGGCAAGTGATGCGCTTCAATATC
GCGAGTTACGCTCAGCAGAAAATCCAGGTAGCTGGTCGGATCTTTAACGCTTTCGTTGAGCTTCTCGTAG
TCGATAGACCAGGTAACCAGGTTGTCCTCACCCTTGGTATCAACATGCACGCTGAAAACGATGGACTTGA
ACTCTTCAAACAAATGACCTTCCACCACCTTAAACGTGACCGATTTGTCCTCTTCGTCAATGGCCACGAT
CTCTTCTTTCGCAATCATTGCATTGCCGTCGATGCTATAGTTCCAGATCACGACGGAACCCACCTTACCA
AACTCGCCCTCGTGAAGGTCGCACCCCTGAATATTAGCCGGGGTGATGTTCGGAACGTGGTGCGGACGGG
TGCCGAACAGTTCGTGGAAAACATCACCATCAGATTTAATGCCAGTTTGACATATTAGTTTCCCTGTTAA
TCCTCCAGAGCCGCCAATCTGTTCACGGTGGGCTTCAATGATGTCGTTGTCTTCCATGTCCAGGTCTTCC
GGCGCTTGATCTGCCTGGATGCGAATACCGTCATACAGGAAACGCAGGCTATCCATTTCCTTGCCCTGAC
GTTTGGCAAACGCTTCCATCAGGCGACGCAGCGGCGTGGTCTTTTTGATCTTAAAGAAAATTTCAGAGCT
GCCGTCACTAACTTTCAGGTTAATATGGGTTTCCGGTTTCACTTCCGGCTTGACTTCCGGCTTTGCTTCT
TGGTTGACTTCCGAATCTTGCAGGCTACCGTGGTGATGGTGATGGTGATGATGGTGATGAATCTTCGCCA
TCATATGTATATCTCCTTCTTAAAGTTAAACAAAATTATTTCTAGAGGGGAATTGTTATCCGCTCACAAT
TCCCCTATAGTGAGTCGTATTAATTTCGCGGGATCGAGATCGATCTCGATCCTCTACGCCGGACGCATCG
TGGCCGGCATCACCGGCGCCACAGGTGCGGTTGCTGGCGCCTATATCGCCGACATCACCGATGGGGAAGA
TCGGGCTCGCCACTTCGGGCTCATGAGCGCTTGTTTCGGCGTGGGTATGGTGGCAGGCCCCGTGGCCGGG
GGACTGTTGGGCGCCATCTCCTTGCATGCACCATTCCTTGCGGCGGCGGTGCTCAACGGCCTCAACCTAC
TACTGGGCTGCTTCCTAATGCAGGAGTCGCATAAGGGAGAGCGTCGAGATCCCGGACACCATCGAATGGC
GCAAAACCTTTCGCGGTATGGCATGATAGCGCCCGGAAGAGAGTCAATTCAGGGTGGTGAATGTGAAACC
AGTAACGTTATACGATGTCGCAGAGTATGCCGGTGTCTCTTATCAGACCGTTTCCCGCGTGGTGAACCAG
GCCAGCCACGTTTCTGCGAAAACGCGGGAAAAAGTGGAAGCGGCGATGGCGGAGCTGAATTACATTCCCA
ACCGCGTGGCACAACAACTGGCGGGCAAACAGTCGTTGCTGATTGGCGTTGCCACCTCCAGTCTGGCCCT
GCACGCGCCGTCGCAAATTGTCGCGGCGATTAAATCTCGCGCCGATCAACTGGGTGCCAGCGTGGTGGTG
TCGATGGTAGAACGAAGCGGCGTCGAAGCCTGTAAAGCGGCGGTGCACAATCTTCTCGCGCAACGCGTCA
GTGGGCTGATCATTAACTATCCGCTGGATGACCAGGATGCCATTGCTGTGGAAGCTGCCTGCACTAATGT
TCCGGCGTTATTTCTTGATGTCTCTGACCAGACACCCATCAACAGTATTATTTTCTCCCATGAAGACGGT
ACGCGACTGGGCGTGGAGCATCTGGTCGCATTGGGTCACCAGCAAATCGCGCTGTTAGCGGGCCCATTAA
GTTCTGTCTCGGCGCGTCTGCGTCTGGCTGGCTGGCATAAATATCTCACTCGCAATCAAATTCAGCCGAT
AGCGGAACGGGAAGGCGACTGGAGTGCCATGTCCGGTTTTCAACAAACCATGCAAATGCTGAATGAGGGC
ATCGTTCCCACTGCGATGCTGGTTGCCAACGATCAGATGGCGCTGGGCGCAATGCGCGCCATTACCGAGT
CCGGGCTGCGCGTTGGTGCGGACATCTCGGTAGTGGGATACGACGATACCGAAGACAGCTCATGTTATAT
CCCGCCGTTAACCACCATCAAACAGGATTTTCGCCTGCTGGGGCAAACCAGCGTGGACCGCTTGCTGCAA
CTCTCTCAGGGCCAGGCGGTGAAGGGCAATCAGCTGTTGCCCGTCTCACTGGTGAAAAGAAAAACCACCC
TGGCGCCCAATACGCAAACCGCCTCTCCCCGCGCGTTGGCCGATTCATTAATGCAGCTGGCACGACAGGT
TTCCCGACTGGAAAGCGGGCAGTGAGCGCAACGCAATTAATGTAAGTTAGCTCACTCATTAGGCACCGGG
ATCTCGACCGATGCCCTTGAGAGCCTTCAACCCAGTCAGCTCCTTCCGGTGGGCGCGGGGCATGACTATC
GTCGCCGCACTTATGACTGTCTTCTTTATCATGCAACTCGTAGGACAGGTGCCGGCAGCGCTCTGGGTCA
TTTTCGGCGAGGACCGCTTTCGCTGGAGCGCGACGATGATCGGCCTGTCGCTTGCGGTATTCGGAATCTT
GCACGCCCTCGCTCAAGCCTTCGTCACTGGTCCCGCCACCAAACGTTTCGGCGAGAAGCAGGCCATTATC
GCCGGCATGGCGGCCCCACGGGTGCGCATGATCGTGCTCCTGTCGTTGAGGACCCGGCTAGGCTGGCGGG
GTTGCCTTACTGGTTAGCAGAATGAATCACCGATACGCGAGCGAACGTGAAGCGACTGCTGCTGCAAAAC
GTCTGCGACCTGAGCAACAACATGAATGGTCTTCGGTTTCCGTGTTTCGTAAAGTCTGGAAACGCGGAAG
TCAGCGCCCTGCACCATTATGTTCCGGATCTGCATCGCAGGATGCTGCTGGCTACCCTGTGGAACACCTA
CATCTGTATTAACGAAGCGCTGGCATTGACCCTGAGTGATTTTTCTCTGGTCCCGCCGCATCCATACCGC
CAGTTGTTTACCCTCACAACGTTCCAGTAACCGGGCATGTTCATCATCAGTAACCCGTATCGTGAGCATC
CTCTCTCGTTTCATCGGTATCATTACCCCCATGAACAGAAATCCCCCTTACACGGAGGCATCAGTGACCA
AACAGGAAAAAACCGCCCTTAACATGGCCCGCTTTATCAGAAGCCAGACATTAACGCTTCTGGAGAAACT
CAACGAGCTGGACGCGGATGAACAGGCAGACATCTGTGAATCGCTTCACGACCACGCTGATGAGCTTTAC
CGCAGCTGCCTCGCGCGTTTCGGTGATGACGGTGAAAACCTCTGACACATGCAGCTCCCGGAGACGGTCA
CAGCTTGTCTGTAAGCGGATGCCGGGAGCAGACAAGCCCGTCAGGGCGCGTCAGCGGGTGTTGGCGGGTG
TCGGGGCGCAGCCATGACCCAGTCACGTAGCGATAGCGGAGTGTATACTGGCTTAACTATGCGGCATCAG
AGCAGATTGTACTGAGAGTGCACCATTGCGGTGTGAAATACCGCACAGATGCGTAAGGAGAAAATACCGC
ATCAGGCGCTCTTCCGCTTCCTCGCTCACTGACTCGCTGCGCTCGGTCGTTCGGCTGCGGCGAGCGGTAT
CAGCTCACTCAAAGGCGGTAATACGGTTATCCACAGAATCAGGGGATAACGCAGGAAAGAACATGTGAGC
AAAAGGCCAGCAAAAGGCCAGGAACCGTAAAAAGGCCGCGTTGCTGGCGTTTTTCCATAGGCTCCGCCCC
CCTGACGAGCATCACAAAAATCGACGCTCAAGTCAGAGGTGGCGAAACCCGACAGGACTATAAAGATACC
AGGCGTTTCCCCCTGGAAGCTCCCTCGTGCGCTCTCCTGTTCCGACCCTGCCGCTTACCGGATACCTGTC
CGCCTTTCTCCCTTCGGGAAGCGTGGCGCTTTCTCATAGCTCACGCTGTAGGTATCTCAGTTCGGTGTAG
GTCGTTCGCTCCAAGCTGGGCTGTGTGCACGAACCCCCCGTTCAGCCCGACCGCTGCGCCTTATCCGGTA
ACTATCGTCTTGAGTCCAACCCGGTAAGACACGACTTATCGCCACTGGCAGCAGCCACTGGTAACAGGAT
TAGCAGAGCGAGGTATGTAGGCGGTGCTACAGAGTTCTTGAAGTGGTGGCCTAACTACGGCTACACTAGA
AGGACAGTATTTGGTATCTGCGCTCTGCTGAAGCCAGTTACCTTCGGAAAAAGAGTTGGTAGCTCTTGAT
CCGGCAAACAAACCACCGCTGGTAGCGGTGGTTTTTTTGTTTGCAAGCAGCAGATTACGCGCAGAAAAAA
AGGATCTCAAGAAGATCCTTTGATCTTTTCTACGGGGTCTGACGCTCAGTGGAACGAAAACTCACGTTAA
GGGATTTTGGTCATGAACAATAAAACTGTCTGCTTACATAAACAGTAATACAAGGGGTGTTATGAGCCAT
ATTCAACGGGAAACGTCTTGCTCTAGGCCGCGATTAAATTCCAACATGGATGCTGATTTATATGGGTATA
AATGGGCTCGCGATAATGTCGGGCAATCAGGTGCGACAATCTATCGATTGTATGGGAAGCCCGATGCGCC
AGAGTTGTTTCTGAAACATGGCAAAGGTAGCGTTGCCAATGATGTTACAGATGAGATGGTCAGACTAAAC
TGGCTGACGGAATTTATGCCTCTTCCGACCATCAAGCATTTTATCCGTACTCCTGATGATGCATGGTTAC
TCACCACTGCGATCCCCGGGAAAACAGCATTCCAGGTATTAGAAGAATATCCTGATTCAGGTGAAAATAT
TGTTGATGCGCTGGCAGTGTTCCTGCGCCGGTTGCATTCGATTCCTGTTTGTAATTGTCCTTTTAACAGC
GATCGCGTATTTCGTCTCGCTCAGGCGCAATCACGAATGAATAACGGTTTGGTTGATGCGAGTGATTTTG
ATGACGAGCGTAATGGCTGGCCTGTTGAACAAGTCTGGAAAGAAATGCATAAACTTTTGCCATTCTCACC
GGATTCAGTCGTCACTCATGGTGATTTCTCACTTGATAACCTTATTTTTGACGAGGGGAAATTAATAGGT
TGTATTGATGTTGGACGAGTCGGAATCGCAGACCGATACCAGGATCTTGCCATCCTATGGAACTGCCTCG
GTGAGTTTTCTCCTTCATTACAGAAACGGCTTTTTCAAAAATATGGTATTGATAATCCTGATATGAATAA
ATTGCAGTTTCATTTGATGCTCGATGAGTTTTTCTAAGAATTAATTCATGAGCGGATACATATTTGAATG
TATTTAGAAAAATAAACAAATAGGGGTTCCGCGCACATTTCCCCGAAAAGTGCCACCTAAATTGTAAGCG
TTAATATTTTGTTAAAATTCGCGTTAAATTTTTGTTAAATCAGCTCATTTTTTAACCAATAGGCCGAAAT
CGGCAAAATCCCTTATAAATCAAAAGAATAGACCGAGATAGGGT
[37 nt withheld, positions 5796-5832]
AAAGAACGTGGACTCCAACGTCAAAGG
[49 nt withheld, positions 5860-5908]
T
[91 nt withheld, positions 5910-6000]
G
[43 nt withheld, positions 6002-6044]
Features (pLannotate 1.2.2; 21 found; start..end, strand, type, name):
    118..165     -  terminator     T7 terminator: transcription terminator for bacteriophage T7 RNA polymerase
    173..222     -  CDS            SET1 (fragment): solubility-enhancement tag derived from T7 phage gene 10B
    232..249     -  CDS            9xHis (fragment): 9xHis affinity tag
    271..711     -  CDS            KIRO_ACTDE: Experimental evidence at protein level: Swiss-Prot protein existence level 1. From Actinidia deliciosa (Kiwi).
    718..1014    -  CDS            SMT3: SMT3_YEAST - Experimental evidence at protein level: Swiss-Prot protein existence level 1. Not known; suppressor of MIF2 mutations. From Saccharomyces cerevisiae (strain ATCC 204508 / S288c) (Baker's yeast).
   1022..1041    -  CDS            7xHis (fragment): 6xHis affinity tag
   1073..1095    -  RBS            RBS: efficient ribosome binding site from bacteriophage T7 gene 10 (Olins and Rangwala, 1989)
   1110..1134    -  protein_bind   lac operator: The lac repressor binds to the lac operator to inhibit transcription in E. coli. This inhibition can be relieved by adding lactose or isopropyl-β-D-thiogalactopyranoside (IPTG). lac repressor encoded by lacI
   1135..1153    -  promoter       T7 promoter: promoter for bacteriophage T7 RNA polymerase
   1179..1458    +  CDS            TcR (fragment): tetracycline efflux protein; tet; confers resistance to tetracycline
   1466..1543    +  promoter       lacI promoter: lacI
   1544..2626    +  CDS            lacI: lac repressor; lacI; The lac repressor binds to the lac operator to inhibit transcription in E. coli. This inhibition can be relieved by adding lactose or isopropyl-β-D-thiogalactopyranoside (IPTG).
   2639..2660    +  protein_bind   CAP binding site: CAP binding activates transcription in the presence of cAMP. E. coli catabolite activator protein
   2675..2966    +  CDS            TcR (fragment): tetracycline efflux protein; tet; confers resistance to tetracycline
   3038..3418    -  CDS            YPB1_ECOLX: Protein predicted: Swiss-Prot protein existence level 4. From Escherichia coli.
   3435..3626    +  CDS            rop: Rop protein, which maintains plasmids at low copy number; rop
   3728..3867    +  misc_feature   bom: basis of mobility region from pBR322
   4053..4641    -  rep_origin     ori: high-copy-number ColE1/pMB1/pBR322/pUC origin of replication
   4763..5578    +  CDS            KanR: aminoglycoside phosphotransferase; aph(3')-Ia; confers resistance to kanamycin in bacteria or G418 (Geneticin®) in eukaryotes
   5587..5644    -  promoter       AmpR promoter (fragment): bla
   5697..81      -  rep_origin     f1 ori (across the origin) (sequence partly withheld): f1 bacteriophage origin of replication; arrow indicates direction of (+) strand synthesis
