[The description below was written by a language model from this plasmid's Addgene catalogue record and pLannotate feature annotations shown in this document.]
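Description:
pAIP4_4REH is a bacterial expression plasmid built on a pET29b backbone for producing the Panax ginseng major latex-like protein (4REH, B5THI3_PANGI) in Escherichia coli. It replicates from a ColE1/pBR322-type origin accompanied by the rop gene and the bom mobility region, and it also carries an f1 phage origin. Selection is by kanamycin through the aph(3')-Ia gene. The catalogue lists it as high copy, although rop normally moderates the copy number of pBR322-derived replicons. The short tetracycline-resistance fragments, CAP site and AmpR promoter fragment in the annotation are backbone remnants rather than functional markers.

The expression cassette is a standard pET arrangement: a T7 promoter with an adjacent lac operator, the T7 gene 10 ribosome binding site and a T7 terminator, with a plasmid-borne lacI gene supplying repressor. Expression therefore requires a host that provides T7 RNA polymerase and is inducible with IPTG. The 447 bp synthetic insert was placed by Golden Gate assembly, which destroyed both BsaI sites. It is fused at its N terminus to a backbone-encoded 10x His tag followed by yeast Smt3 (SUMO). The annotation software labels the insert by similarity to a kiwifruit homologue rather than by the ginseng protein itself. It also detects a partial His tag and a SET1 solubility-tag fragment downstream of the insert; the record does not say whether these are translated as part of the product. The His tag permits metal-affinity capture, and Smt3 is a recognition domain for SUMO protease, consistent with the associated work on high-throughput purification by protease elution from the resin.
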