Addgene plasmid #234195: pAIP4_4REH
Purpose: Heterologous protein expression of major latex-like protein in Escherichia coli
Depositing lab: Christopher Bahl. Depositing organization: AI Proteins. Publication: Facile, high-throughput protein purification enabled by high-efficiency protease elution. Cárcamo Noriega EN, Truebridge IS, Teets FD 3rd, Bowman JW 3rd, Rodriguez N, Howard TA, Bahl CD. Protein Sci. 2026 Sep;35(9):e70746. doi: 10.1002/pro.70746. PubMed 42555168.
Backbone
  Vector backbone: pET29b
  Backbone size w/o insert (bp): 5679
  Vector type: Bacterial Expression
Growth in bacteria
  Bacterial resistance: Kanamycin, 50 μg/mL
  Growth temperature: 37°C
  Growth strain: DH10B
  Copy number: High Copy
Gene/Insert
  Gene/Insert name: 4REH (alt names: B5THI3_PANGI; Major latex-like protein)
  Species: Panax ginseng
  Insert size (bp): 447
  Promoter: T7
  Tag / fusion protein: 10x HisTag-Smt3 (N terminal on backbone)
  Cloning method: Golden Gate
  Sequencing primers: 5′ T7-promoter; 3′ T7-Term
Resource information
  A portion of this plasmid was derived from a plasmid made by: Synthetic DNA
Terms and licenses: Academic/Nonprofit Terms; Industry Terms
Depositor comments: 5' cloning site: BsaI (destroyed), 3' cloning site: BsaI (destroyed)
How to cite: pAIP4_4REH was a gift from Christopher Bahl (Addgene plasmid # 234195 ; http://n2t.net/addgene:234195 ; RRID:Addgene_234195)
